Addgene plasmid #205483: 795I
Purpose: Female specific dsRed with DmtraF, eGFP in both sexes
Depositing lab: Omar Akbari. Depositing organization: University of California, San Diego (UCSD). Publication: A fluorescent sex-sorting technique for insects with the demonstration in Drosophila melanogaster. Liu J, Rayes D, Akbari OS. bioRxiv. 2023 Aug 14:2023.08.11.553026. doi: 10.1101/2023.08.11.553026. Preprint. PubMed 37645836.
Backbone
  Vector backbone: PiggyBac
  Total vector size (bp): 8769
  Vector type: Insect Expression
Growth in bacteria
  Bacterial resistance: Ampicillin, 100 μg/mL
  Growth temperature: 37°C
  Growth strain: DH5alpha
  Copy number: High Copy
Gene/Insert
  Gene/Insert name: DsRed, eGFP, DmtraF
  Species: D. melanogaster (fly)
Terms and licenses: Academic/Nonprofit Terms; Industry Terms: Not Available to Industry
Depositor comments: Please visit https://doi.org/10.1101/2023.08.11.553026 for bioRxiv preprint.
How to cite: 795I was a gift from Omar Akbari (Addgene plasmid # 205483 ; http://n2t.net/addgene:205483 ; RRID:Addgene_205483)
