[The description below was written by a language model from this plasmid's Addgene catalogue record and pLannotate feature annotations shown in this document.]
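Description:
795I is a piggyBac-based insect expression and transgenesis plasmid of about 8.8 kb, built for fluorescent sex sorting in Drosophila melanogaster. It is maintained in E. coli as a high-copy plasmid through a ColE1/pUC-type origin with ampicillin selection (AmpR under its own bla promoter). It also carries an f1 origin and remnants of a lacZα/lac promoter cloning region from the parental backbone. The piggyBac terminal repeats implied by the backbone name were not called in the automated feature table. An attB site for φC31 integrase is annotated, which would offer a site-specific integration route alongside transposition.

The payload consists of two fluorescent reporter units. One places EGFP under the AcMNPV IE1 promoter coupled to the hr5 enhancer and terminated by an SV40 polyadenylation signal. According to the record, this unit gives green fluorescence in both sexes and so marks all transgenic animals. The second unit, in the opposite orientation, uses the OpIE-2 baculovirus immediate-early promoter to drive DsRed. A gap of roughly 250 bp lies between the promoter-proximal IE2 fragment and the DsRed coding sequence, and this unannotated stretch is plausibly where the DmtraF element sits, although the table does not label it. The record states that DmtraF makes DsRed female-specific, presumably by exploiting the sex-specific splicing of the Drosophila transformer gene so that only females produce an intact red reporter. The P74 fragment downstream of DsRed probably reflects baculoviral 3′ sequence rather than an expressed gene. Two gypsy insulators flank the DsRed cassette, separating it from the neighbouring EGFP unit and from surrounding chromatin. Females should therefore show both red and green fluorescence and males green only, which allows the sexes to be separated.
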