Features (pLannotate 1.2.2; 22 found; start..end, strand, type, name):
     30..458     -  rep_origin     f1 ori (sequence partly withheld): f1 bacteriophage origin of replication; arrow indicates direction of (+) strand synthesis
    463..616     -  CDS            lacZα (fragment): LacZα fragment of β-galactosidase; lacZ fragment
   1004..1389    +  protein_bind   gypsy insulator: chromatin insulator from Drosophila Su(Hw), CP190, and Mod(mdg4)67.2
   1390..2043    +  CDS            P74 (fragment): PIF0_NPVAC - Experimental evidence at protein level: Swiss-Prot protein existence level 1. Plays an essential role for oral infectivity of occlusion- derived virus (ODV) and functions also in host midgut attachment and fusion by binding to a specific host receptor. From Autographa californica nuclear polyhedrosis virus (AcMNPV).
   2064..2742    -  CDS            DsRed1 (fragment): wild-type DsRed mammalian codon-optimized
   2993..3058    -  CDS            IE2 (fragment): VIE2_NPVOP - Protein inferred from homology: Swiss-Prot protein existence level 3. RING-finger E3 ubiquitin ligase that plays an important regulatory role during the initial stages of infection. Migrates to specific nuclear foci early in infection supposely to prepare the sites for viral replication by targeting and ubiquitinating host proteins. From Orgyia pseudotsugata multicapsid polyhedrosis virus (OpMNPV).
   3072..3532    -  promoter       OpIE-2 promoter (fragment): immediate-early gene 2 from the Orgyia pseudotsugata multicapsid nucleopolyhedrovirus; strong constitutive baculovirus promoter for insect cell expression
   3546..3931    +  protein_bind   gypsy insulator: chromatin insulator from Drosophila Su(Hw), CP190, and Mod(mdg4)67.2
   3938..4420    +  enhancer       hr5 enhancer: Autographa californica hr5; baculovirus early transcription enhancer
   4424..5015    +  promoter       IE1 promoter: promoter of the ie1 gene from the baculovirus Autographa californica
   5029..5744    +  CDS            EGFP (fragment): the original enhanced GFP (Yang et al., 1996) mammalian codon-optimized
   5748..5831    +  CDS            large T antigen (fragment): large T antigen from SV40 (simian virus 40)
   5854..5975    +  polyA_signal   SV40 poly(A) signal: SV40 polyadenylation signal
   6003..6072    +  protein_bind   attB: attB site for the φC31 integrase (Groth et al., 2000) phage φC31 integrase
   6583..6601    -  promoter       T3 promoter: promoter for bacteriophage T3 RNA polymerase
   6646..6662    -  protein_bind   lac operator: The lac repressor binds to the lac operator to inhibit transcription in E. coli. This inhibition can be relieved by adding lactose or isopropyl-β-D-thiogalactopyranoside (IPTG). lac repressor encoded by lacI
   6670..6700    -  promoter       lac promoter: promoter for the E. coli lac operon
   6715..6736    -  protein_bind   CAP binding site: CAP binding activates transcription in the presence of cAMP. E. coli catabolite activator protein
   6749..6841    -  CDS            lacI (fragment): lac repressor; lacI; The lac repressor binds to the lac operator to inhibit transcription in E. coli. This inhibition can be relieved by adding lactose or isopropyl-β-D-thiogalactopyranoside (IPTG).
   7024..7612    -  rep_origin     ori: high-copy-number ColE1/pMB1/pBR322/pUC origin of replication
   7783..8643    -  CDS            AmpR: β-lactamase; bla; confers resistance to ampicillin, carbenicillin, and related antibiotics
   8644..8748    -  promoter       AmpR promoter: bla
>Addgene plasmid #205483 | 795I | addgene full sequence | sequence record 407291 | Addgene NGS Result
CTAAATTGTAAGCGTTAATATTTTGTTAAAATTCGCGTTAAATTTTTGTTAAATCAGCTCATTTTTTAAC
CAATAGGCCGAAATCGGCAAAATCCCTTATAAATCAAAAGAATAGACCGAGATAGGGT
[37 nt withheld, positions 129-165]
AAAGAACGTGGACTCCAACGTCAAAGG
[49 nt withheld, positions 193-241]
T
[91 nt withheld, positions 243-333]
G
[124 nt withheld, positions 335-458]
CCCATTCGCCATTCAGGCTGCGCAACTGTTGGGAAGGGCGATCGGTGCGGGCCTCTTCGCTATTACGCCA
GCTGGCGAAAGGGGGATGTGCTGCAAGGCGATTAAGTTGGGTAACGCCAGGGTTTTCCCAGTCACGACGT
TGTAAAACGACGGCCAGTAGATTAACCCTAGAAAGATAATCATATTGTGACGTACGTTAAAGATAATCAT
GCGTAAAATTGACGCATGTGTTTTATCGGTCTGTATATCGAGGTTTATTTATTAATTTGAATAGATATTA
AGTTTTATTATATTTACACTTACATACTAATAATAAATTCAACAAACAATTTATTTATGTTTATTTATTT
ATTAAAAAAAAACAAAACTTTCGTTGATAGAAGCATCCTCATCACAAGATGATAATAAGTATACCATCTT
AGCTGGCTTCGGTTTATATGAGACGAGAGTAAGGGGTCCGTCAAAACAAAACATCGATGTTCCCACTGGC
CTGGAGCGACTGTTTTTCAGTACTTCCGGTATCTCGCGTTTGTTTGCCTGCAGGTCACGTAATAAGTGTG
CGTTGAATTTATTCGCAAAAACATTGCATATTTTCGGCAAAGTAAAATTTTGTTGCATACCTTATCAAAA
AATAAGTGCTGCATACTTTTTAGAGAAACCAAATAATTTTTTATTGCATACCCGTTTTTAATAAAATACA
TTGCATACCCTCTTTTAATAAAAAATATTGCATACTTTGACGAAACAAATTTTCGTTGCATACCCAATAA
AAGATTATTATATTGCATACCCGTTTTTAATAAAATACATTGCATACCCTCTTTTAATAAAAAATATTGC
ATACGTTGACGAAACAAATTTTCGTTGCATACCCAATAAAAGATTATTATATTGCATACCTTTTCTTGCC
ATACCATTTAGCCGATCAATTGCGGCCGCTCGAATCGCTATCCAAGCCAGCTCCATTGTCGGCATCGTGC
TCATTCTATTGACGCTGGCAGATTTGGTTTTGGCGCTATGGGACCCGTTCGGTTACAACAACATGTTTCC
GCGCGAGTTTCCCGACGACATGTCGCGCACGTTCCTGACTGCGTACTTTGAGAGTTTCGACAACACCACG
TCCAGAGAAATCATAGAGTTTATGCCCGAGTTCTTTTCGGAAATGGTCGAAACGGACGATGACGCCACGT
TTGAATCTCTATTTCATTTATTAGATTATGTGGCATCTTTAGAAGTTAATTCCGACGGCCAAATGTTAAA
CTTGGAGGAGGGTGATGAAATTGAGGATTTTGACGAATCTACTTTGGTGGGGCAAGCGTTAGCCACTAGC
TCGCTATACACTCGCATGGAGTTTATGCAGTACACGTTTAGGCAAAACACACTATTGTCTATGAACAAAG
AAAACAACAATTTTAATCAAATAATCATGGGTTTATTTGCAACAAACACAATTGTGGCGTTTACAGCATT
TGTTATACACACAGAACTCATATTTTTTATATTTTTCGTAATCTTCCTAATGATCACATTTTATTACATA
ATCAAAGAATCGTACGAATATTATAAAACAATTGATTTGTTATTTTAAAAACGATTCATCCTAGGCTACA
GGAACAGGTGGTGGCGGCCCTCGGTGCGCTCGTACTGCTCCACGATGGTGTAGTCCTCGTTGTGGGAGGT
GATGTCCAGCTTGGAGTCCACGTAGTAGTAGCCGGGCAGCTGCACGGGCTTCTTGGCCATGTAGATGGAC
TTGAACTCCACCAGGTAGTGGCCGCCGTCCTTCAGCTTCAGGGCCTTGTGGATCTCGCCCTTCAGCACGC
CGTCGCGGGGGTACAGGCGCTCGGTGGAGGCCTCCCAGCCCATGGTCTTCTTCTGCATTACGGGGCCGTC
GGAGGGGAAGTTCACGCCGATGAACTTCACCTTGTAGATGAAGCAGCCGTCCTGCAGGGAGGAGTCCTGG
GTCACGGTCACCACGCCGCCGTCCTCGAAGTTCATCACGCGCTCCCACTTGAAGCCCTCGGGGAAGGACA
GCTTCTTGTAGTCGGGGATGTCGGCGGGGTGCTTCACGTACACCTTGGAGCCGTACTGGAACTGGGGGGA
CAGGATGTCCCAGGCGAAGGGCAGGGGGCCGCCCTTGGTCACCTTCAGCTTCACGGTGTTGTGGCCCTCG
TAGGGGCGGCCCTCGCCCTCGCCCTCGATCTCGAACTCGTGGCCGTTCACGGTGCCCTCCATGCGCACCT
TGAAGCGCATGAACTCCTTGATGACGTTCTTGGAGGAGCGCACCTATGTGAAAAGAGTGTGCGGTTAGTC
AATGCATCTAACGCATAGTGTTTGGCGCATCGTCGGAGACGGAATCCACGTAATGCGCAGTTGAGAGTCC
TATTGTCCTAGCTTCTCTTTCTCTGTCTGGTCGTCCAGCGTTCATTCTCATCCATTTCACATTTCACACA
ATATGACACTAGAAAAAAAACAACAAAAAGATGGCACTGGATCAGAATCTGATCAGATCGGTTATACTAT
ATAGTGGGTACCATCACCAGAGACAGGTTGCGGCGGCGGTTGGATGGCGTGGGCGCGTTGGCGTTGTTGG
ACCGGCTCATGTTGTGTCGCTGTAACAGATGCTGTTCAACTGTGTTTACCAGATCGTTGCGGGCTGTATT
TATAGGCGCGATAAGCGGGACGGGCGCCTCGTGTCCGGTCACGCGCATGAGATAACGCGCGGCTGATATG
GAGGCGCGTCCTGTTCCGATAAGGAGTTGCGTCCGGCTGCGGTTAGCAACACAGGAAGCTGGCGTCCTGT
CACGATAAGACAACACTCGTCCGGTCCGATAATGTGATTCGTACGTGACAGGACGCGACCCGATAAGGCC
GGCCTACGTGACTGCCGACACGTACTTTTTTGCACTGCAAAAAGGTTCAATGTGTGGTAGTGTATTTGGA
GCGTATACAACGGTGTAGACTATTTATGTAAAATAGTCTACGAAACGTAGAGTTTGTACTATGTATGGGC
CCGCGTGCAAAAGCGTGTTTTTTTGCAGTGCAAAAAAGTTGGTGGTGGGGAGGCCACCGAGTATGGGCGC
GGTACCTCACGTAATAAGTGTGCGTTGAATTTATTCGCAAAAACATTGCATATTTTCGGCAAAGTAAAAT
TTTGTTGCATACCTTATCAAAAAATAAGTGCTGCATACTTTTTAGAGAAACCAAATAATTTTTTATTGCA
TACCCGTTTTTAATAAAATACATTGCATACCCTCTTTTAATAAAAAATATTGCATACTTTGACGAAACAA
ATTTTCGTTGCATACCCAATAAAAGATTATTATATTGCATACCCGTTTTTAATAAAATACATTGCATACC
CTCTTTTAATAAAAAATATTGCATACGTTGACGAAACAAATTTTCGTTGCATACCCAATAAAAGATTATT
ATATTGCATACCTTTTCTTGCCATACCATTTAGCCGATCAATTCTCGAGCGCGTAAAACACAATCAAGTA
TGAGTCATAAGCTGATGTCATGTTTTGCACACGGCTCATAACCGAACTGGCTTTACGAGTAGAATTCTAC
TTGTAACGCACGATCAGTGGATGATGTCATTTGTTTTTCAAATCGAGATGATGTCATGTTTTGCACACGG
CTCATAAACTCGCTTTACGAGTAGAATTCTACGTGTAACGCACGATCGATTGATGAGTCATTTGTTTTGC
AATATGATATCATACAATATGACTCATTTGTTTTTCAAAACCGAACTTGATTTACGGGTAGAATTCTACT
TGTAAAGCACAATCAAAAAGATGATGTCATTTGTTTTTCAAAACTGAACTCGCTTTACGAGTAGAATTCT
ACGTGTAAAACACAATCAAGAAATGATGTCATTTGTTATAAAAATAAAAGCTGATGTCATGTTTTGCACA
TGGCTCATAACTAAACTCGCTTTACGGGTAGAATTCTACGCGCGTCGATGTCTTTGTGATGCGCGCGACA
TTTTTGTAGGTTATTGATAAAATGAACGGATACGTTGCCCGACATTATCATTAAATCCTTGGCGTAGAAT
TTGTCGGGTCCATTGTCCGTGTGCGCTAGCATGCCCGTAACGGACCTCGTACTTTTGGCTTCAAAGGTTT
TGCGCACAGACAAAATGTGCCACACTTGCAGCTCTGCATGTGTGCGCGTTACCACAAATCCCAACGGCGC
AGTGTACTTGTTGTATGCAAATAAATCTCGATAAAGGCGCGGCGCGCGAATGCAGCTGATCACGTACGCT
CCTCGTGTTCCGTTCAAGGACGGTGTTATCGACCTCAGATTAATGTTTATCGGCCGACTGTTTTCGTATC
CGCTCACCAAACGCGTTTTTGCATTAACATTGTATGTCGGCGGATGTTCTATATCTAATTTGAATAAATA
AACGATAACCGCGTTGGTTTTAGAGGGCATAATAAAAGAAATATTGTTATCGTGTTCGCCATTAGGGCAG
TATAAATTGACGTTCATGTTGGATATTGTTTCAGTTGCAAGTTGACACTGGCGGCGACAAGATCGTGAAC
AACCAAGTGACAATACAAAATGAGCAAGGGCGAGGAGCTGTTCACCGGGGTGGTGCCCATCCTGGTCGAG
CTGGACGGCGACGTAAACGGCCACAAGTTCAGCGTGTCCGGCGAGGGCGAGGGCGATGCCACCTACGGCA
AGCTGACCCTGAAGTTCATCTGCACCACCGGCAAGCTGCCCGTGCCCTGGCCCACCCTCGTGACCACCCT
GACCTACGGCGTGCAGTGCTTCAGCCGCTACCCCGACCACATGAAGCAGCACGACTTCTTCAAGTCCGCC
ATGCCCGAAGGCTACGTCCAGGAGCGCACCATCTTCTTCAAGGACGACGGCAACTACAAGACCCGCGCCG
AGGTGAAGTTCGAGGGCGACACCCTGGTGAACCGCATCGAGCTGAAGGGCATCGACTTCAAGGAGGACGG
CAACATCCTGGGGCACAAGCTGGAGTACAACTACAACAGCCACAACGTCTATATCATGGCCGACAAGCAG
AAGAACGGCATCAAGGTGAACTTCAAGATCCGCCACAACATCGAGGACGGCAGCGTGCAGCTCGCCGACC
ACTACCAGCAGAACACCCCCATCGGCGACGGCCCCGTGCTGCTGCCCGACAACCACTACCTGAGCACCCA
GTCCGCCCTGAGCAAAGACCCCAACGAGAAGCGCGATCACATGGTCCTGCTGGAGTTCGTGACCGCCGCC
GGGATCACTCTCGGCATGGACGAGCTGTACAAGTAACTAGATCATAATCAGCCATACCACATTTGTAGAG
GTTTTACTTGCTTTAAAAAACCTCCCACACCTCCCCCTGAACCTGAAACATAAAATGAATGCAATTGTTG
TTGTTAACTTGTTTATTGCAGCTTATAATGGTTACAAATAAAGCAATAGCATCACAAATTTCACAAATAA
AGCATTTTTTTCACTGCATTCTAGTTGTGGTTTGTCCAAACTCATCAATGTATCTTAAAGCTTGTCGACG
ATGTAGGTCACGGTCTCGAAGCCGCGGTGCGGGTGCCAGGGCGTGCCCTTGGGCTCCCCGGGCGCGTACT
CCACCTCACCCATCTGGTCCATCATGATGAACGGGTCGAGGTGGCGGTAGTTGATCCCGGCGAACGCGCG
GCGCACCGGGAAGCCCTCGCCCTCGAAACCGCTGGGCGCGGTGGTCACGGTGAGCACGGGACGTGCGACG
GCGTCGGCGGGTGCGGATACGCGGGGCAGCGTCAGCGGGTTCTCGACGGTCACGGCGGGCATGTCGACAG
ATATCTATAACAAGAAAATATATATATAATAAGTTATCACGTAAGTAGAACATGAAATAACAATATAATT
ATCGTATGAGTTAAATCTTAAAAGTCACGTAAAAGATAATCATGCGTCATTTTGACTCACGCGGTCGTTA
TAGTTCAAAATCAGTGACACTTACCGCATTGACAAGCACGCCTCACGGGAGCTCCAAGCGGCGACTGAGA
TGTCCTAAATGCACAGCGACGGATTCGCGCTATTTAGAAAGAGAGAGCAATATTTCAAGAATGCATGCGT
CAATTTTACGCAGACTATCTTTCTAGGGTTAATCCCTTTAGTGAGGGTTAATTTCGAGCTTGGCGTAATC
ATGGTCATAGCTGTTTCCTGTGTGAAATTGTTATCCGCTCACAATTCCACACAACATACGAGCCGGAAGC
ATAAAGTGTAAAGCCTGGGGTGCCTAATGAGTGAGCTAACTCACATTAATTGCGTTGCGCTCACTGCCCG
CTTTCCAGTCGGGAAACCTGTCGTGCCAGCTGCATTAATGAATCGGCCAACGCGCGGGGAGAGGCGGTTT
GCGTATTGGGCGCTCTTCCGCTTCCTCGCTCACTGACTCGCTGCGCTCGGTCGTTCGGCTGCGGCGAGCG
GTATCAGCTCACTCAAAGGCGGTAATACGGTTATCCACAGAATCAGGGGATAACGCAGGAAAGAACATGT
GAGCAAAAGGCCAGCAAAAGGCCAGGAACCGTAAAAAGGCCGCGTTGCTGGCGTTTTTCCATAGGCTCCG
CCCCCCTGACGAGCATCACAAAAATCGACGCTCAAGTCAGAGGTGGCGAAACCCGACAGGACTATAAAGA
TACCAGGCGTTTCCCCCTGGAAGCTCCCTCGTGCGCTCTCCTGTTCCGACCCTGCCGCTTACCGGATACC
TGTCCGCCTTTCTCCCTTCGGGAAGCGTGGCGCTTTCTCATAGCTCACGCTGTAGGTATCTCAGTTCGGT
GTAGGTCGTTCGCTCCAAGCTGGGCTGTGTGCACGAACCCCCCGTTCAGCCCGACCGCTGCGCCTTATCC
GGTAACTATCGTCTTGAGTCCAACCCGGTAAGACACGACTTATCGCCACTGGCAGCAGCCACTGGTAACA
GGATTAGCAGAGCGAGGTATGTAGGCGGTGCTACAGAGTTCTTGAAGTGGTGGCCTAACTACGGCTACAC
TAGAAGAACAGTATTTGGTATCTGCGCTCTGCTGAAGCCAGTTACCTTCGGAAAAAGAGTTGGTAGCTCT
TGATCCGGCAAACAAACCACCGCTGGTAGCGGTGGTTTTTTTGTTTGCAAGCAGCAGATTACGCGCAGAA
AAAAAGGATCTCAAGAAGATCCTTTGATCTTTTCTACGGGGTCTGACGCTCAGTGGAACGAAAACTCACG
TTAAGGGATTTTGGTCATGAGATTATCAAAAAGGATCTTCACCTAGATCCTTTTAAATTAAAAATGAAGT
TTTAAATCAATCTAAAGTATATATGAGTAAACTTGGTCTGACAGTTACCAATGCTTAATCAGTGAGGCAC
CTATCTCAGCGATCTGTCTATTTCGTTCATCCATAGTTGCCTGACTCCCCGTCGTGTAGATAACTACGAT
ACGGGAGGGCTTACCATCTGGCCCCAGTGCTGCAATGATACCGCGAGACCCACGCTCACCGGCTCCAGAT
TTATCAGCAATAAACCAGCCAGCCGGAAGGGCCGAGCGCAGAAGTGGTCCTGCAACTTTATCCGCCTCCA
TCCAGTCTATTAATTGTTGCCGGGAAGCTAGAGTAAGTAGTTCGCCAGTTAATAGTTTGCGCAACGTTGT
TGCCATTGCTACAGGCATCGTGGTGTCACGCTCGTCGTTTGGTATGGCTTCATTCAGCTCCGGTTCCCAA
CGATCAAGGCGAGTTACATGATCCCCCATGTTGTGCAAAAAAGCGGTTAGCTCCTTCGGTCCTCCGATCG
TTGTCAGAAGTAAGTTGGCCGCAGTGTTATCACTCATGGTTATGGCAGCACTGCATAATTCTCTTACTGT
CATGCCATCCGTAAGATGCTTTTCTGTGACTGGTGAGTACTCAACCAAGTCATTCTGAGAATAGTGTATG
CGGCGACCGAGTTGCTCTTGCCCGGCGTCAATACGGGATAATACCGCGCCACATAGCAGAACTTTAAAAG
TGCTCATCATTGGAAAACGTTCTTCGGGGCGAAAACTCTCAAGGATCTTACCGCTGTTGAGATCCAGTTC
GATGTAACCCACTCGTGCACCCAACTGATCTTCAGCATCTTTTACTTTCACCAGCGTTTCTGGGTGAGCA
AAAACAGGAAGGCAAAATGCCGCAAAAAAGGGAATAAGGGCGACACGGAAATGTTGAATACTCATACTCT
TCCTTTTTCAATATTATTGAAGCATTTATCAGGGTTATTGTCTCATGAGCGGATACATATTTGAATGTAT
TTAGAAAAATAAACAAATAGGGGTTCCGCGCACATTTCCCCGAAAAGTGCCAC
